Addgene plasmid #226689: pAM97
Purpose: GGG-Titinv15P-23-K-9-K-9-K-8-C-25
Depositing lab: Andreas Martin. Depositing organization: University of California, Berkeley. Publication: The 26S Proteasome Utilizes a Kinetic Gateway to Prioritize Substrate Degradation. Bard JAM, Bashore C, Dong KC, Martin A. Cell. 2019 Apr 4;177(2):286-298.e15. doi: 10.1016/j.cell.2019.02.031. Epub 2019 Mar 28. PubMed 30929903.
Backbone
  Vector backbone: TXB1
  Vector type: Bacterial Expression
Growth in bacteria
  Bacterial resistance: Kanamycin, 50 μg/mL
  Growth temperature: 37°C
  Growth strain: DH5alpha
  Copy number: High Copy
Gene/Insert
  Gene/Insert name: titin
  Species: H. sapiens (human)
  Entrez Gene: TTN (a.k.a. CMD1G, CMH9, CMPD4, CMYO5, CMYP5, EOMFC, HMERF, LGMD2J, LGMDR10, MYLK5, SALMY, TMD)
  Promoter: T7
  Tag / fusion protein: cyclin B (C terminal on insert); GyrA inteine- Chitin Binding domain (C terminal on insert)
  Cloning method: Unknown
  Sequencing primers: 5′ T7 forward
Terms and licenses: Academic/Nonprofit Terms; Industry Terms: Not Available to Industry
How to cite: pAM97 was a gift from Andreas Martin (Addgene plasmid # 226689 ; http://n2t.net/addgene:226689 ; RRID:Addgene_226689)
