[The description below was written by a language model from this plasmid's Addgene catalogue record and pLannotate feature annotations shown in this document.]
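Description:
pAM97 is a bacterial expression plasmid built on the TXB1 intein-fusion backbone and designed to produce a model proteasome substrate in E. coli. The sequenced record is about 6.2 kb. It is propagated through a ColE1/pMB1-type origin, with the pBR322-derived bom and rop elements also annotated, and is listed as high copy. Selection is with kanamycin via an aph(3')-Ia cassette. Only a fragment of the AmpR promoter and short tetracycline-resistance remnants are left over from the parental vector. An f1 origin is also present, and a short match to the RSF origin is only a fragment.

The expression cassette uses a T7 promoter with an adjacent lac operator and the T7 gene 10 ribosome binding site, and it ends at a T7 terminator. A plasmid-borne lacI gene keeps the cassette repressed until IPTG induction in a host that supplies T7 RNA polymerase. The insert is derived from human titin and is described as GGG-Titinv15P-23-K-9-K-9-K-8-C-25. This shorthand suggests an N-terminal triglycine, a titin domain carrying a V15P substitution, and a C-terminal tail with spaced lysines and a single cysteine, although the record does not explain the notation. The catalogue lists cyclin B as a C-terminal fusion on the insert. The feature table does not annotate the titin or cyclin B segments, and its short ssrA-tag hit within the open reading frame is only a partial match.

Downstream, the insert is fused to the Mxe GyrA intein and a chitin binding domain. This allows capture on chitin resin and thiol-induced cleavage to release the substrate without the tag. The associated publication concerns how the 26S proteasome prioritises substrates kinetically, consistent with use of the purified protein in in vitro degradation studies.
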