Features (pLannotate 1.2.2; 21 found; start..end, strand, type, name):
      1..49      +  rep_origin     RSF ori (fragment): Plasmids containing the RSF 1030 origin of replication can be propagated in E. coli cells that contain additional plasmids with compatible origins.
     54..193     -  misc_feature   bom: basis of mobility region from pBR322
    295..486     -  CDS            rop: Rop protein, which maintains plasmids at low copy number; rop
    503..883     +  CDS            YPB1_ECOLX: Protein predicted: Swiss-Prot protein existence level 4. From Escherichia coli.
    955..1246    -  CDS            TcR (fragment): tetracycline efflux protein; tet; confers resistance to tetracycline
   1261..1282    -  protein_bind   CAP binding site: CAP binding activates transcription in the presence of cAMP. E. coli catabolite activator protein
   1295..2377    -  CDS            lacI: lac repressor; lacI; The lac repressor binds to the lac operator to inhibit transcription in E. coli. This inhibition can be relieved by adding lactose or isopropyl-β-D-thiogalactopyranoside (IPTG).
   2378..2455    -  promoter       lacI promoter: lacI
   2463..2498    -  CDS            TcR (fragment): tetracycline efflux protein; tet; confers resistance to tetracycline
   2501..2519    +  promoter       T7 promoter: promoter for bacteriophage T7 RNA polymerase
   2520..2544    +  protein_bind   lac operator: The lac repressor binds to the lac operator to inhibit transcription in E. coli. This inhibition can be relieved by adding lactose or isopropyl-β-D-thiogalactopyranoside (IPTG). lac repressor encoded by lacI
   2559..2581    +  RBS            RBS: efficient ribosome binding site from bacteriophage T7 gene 10 (Olins and Rangwala, 1989)
   2897..2921    +  CDS            ssrA tag (LVA) (fragment): C-terminal peptide that mediates degradation in bacteria through the ClpXP and ClpAP proteases (McGinness et al., 2006) mutant LVA variant that confers accelerated degradation under some conditions (Andersen et al., 1998)
   3101..3694    +  CDS            Mxe GyrA intein: modified GyrA intein (Southworth et al., 1999); Mycobacterium xenopi gyrA; N-terminal cleavage of this intein can be induced by thiols.
   3725..3880    +  CDS            CBD: chitin binding domain from chitinase A1 (Watanabe et al., 1994); Bacillus circulans chiA
   3892..3909    +  CDS            SET1 (fragment): solubility-enhancement tag derived from T7 phage gene 10B
   3917..3964    +  terminator     T7 terminator: transcription terminator for bacteriophage T7 RNA polymerase
   4001..4429    +  rep_origin     f1 ori (sequence partly withheld): f1 bacteriophage origin of replication; arrow indicates direction of (+) strand synthesis
   4482..4539    +  promoter       AmpR promoter (fragment): bla
   4548..5363    -  CDS            KanR: aminoglycoside phosphotransferase; aph(3')-Ia; confers resistance to kanamycin in bacteria or G418 (Geneticin®) in eukaryotes
   5485..6073    +  rep_origin     ori: high-copy-number ColE1/pMB1/pBR322/pUC origin of replication
>Addgene plasmid #226689 | pAM97 | addgene full sequence | sequence record 450912 | Addgene NGS Result
CGCAGCCGAACGACCGAGCGCAGCGAGTCAGTGAGCGAGGAAGCGGAAGAGCGCCTGATGCGGTATTTTC
TCCTTACGCATCTGTGCGGTATTTCACACCGCAATGGTGCACTCTCAGTACAATCTGCTCTGATGCCGCA
TAGTTAAGCCAGTATACACTCCGCTATCGCTACGTGACTGGGTCATGGCTGCGCCCCGACACCCGCCAAC
ACCCGCTGACGCGCCCTGACGGGCTTGTCTGCTCCCGGCATCCGCTTACAGACAAGCTGTGACCGTCTCC
GGGAGCTGCATGTGTCAGAGGTTTTCACCGTCATCACCGAAACGCGCGAGGCAGCTGCGGTAAAGCTCAT
CAGCGTGGTCGTGAAGCGATTCACAGATGTCTGCCTGTTCATCCGCGTCCAGCTCGTTGAGTTTCTCCAG
AAGCGTTAATGTCTGGCTTCTGATAAAGCGGGCCATGTTAAGGGCGGTTTTTTCCTGTTTGGTCACTGAT
GCCTCCGTGTAAGGGGGATTTCTGTTCATGGGGGTAATGATACCGATGAAACGAGAGAGGATGCTCACGA
TACGGGTTACTGATGATGAACATGCCCGGTTACTGGAACGTTGTGAGGGTAAACAACTGGCGGTATGGAT
GCGGCGGGACCAGAGAAAAATCACTCAGGGTCAATGCCAGCGCTTCGTTAATACAGATGTAGGTGTTCCA
CAGGGTAGCCAGCAGCATCCTGCGATGCAGATCCGGAACATAATGGTGCAGGGCGCTGACTTCCGCGTTT
CCAGACTTTACGAAACACGGAAACCGAAGACCATTCATGTTGTTGCTCAGGTCGCAGACGTTTTGCAGCA
GCAGTCGCTTCACGTTCGCTCGCGTATCGGTGATTCATTCTGCTAACCAGTAAGGCAACCCCGCCAGCCT
AGCCGGGTCCTCAACGACAGGAGCACGATCATGCGCACCCGTGGGGCCGCCATGCCGGCGATAATGGCCT
GCTTCTCGCCGAAACGTTTGGTGGCGGGACCAGTGACGAAGGCTTGAGCGAGGGCGTGCAAGATTCCGAA
TACCGCAAGCGACAGGCCGATCATCGTCGCGCTCCAGCGAAAGCGGTCCTCGCCGAAAATGACCCAGAGC
GCTGCCGGCACCTGTCCTACGAGTTGCATGATAAAGAAGACAGTCATAAGTGCGGCGACGATAGTCATGC
CCCGCGCCCACCGGAAGGAGCTGACTGGGTTGAAGGCTCTCAAGGGCATCGGTCGAGATCCCGGTGCCTA
ATGAGTGAGCTAACTTACATTAATTGCGTTGCGCTCACTGCCCGCTTTCCAGTCGGGAAACCTGTCGTGC
CAGCTGCATTAATGAATCGGCCAACGCGCGGGGAGAGGCGGTTTGCGTATTGGGCGCCAGGGTGGTTTTT
CTTTTCACCAGTGAGACGGGCAACAGCTGATTGCCCTTCACCGCCTGGCCCTGAGAGAGTTGCAGCAAGC
GGTCCACGCTGGTTTGCCCCAGCAGGCGAAAATCCTGTTTGATGGTGGTTAACGGCGGGATATAACATGA
GCTGTCTTCGGTATCGTCGTATCCCACTACCGAGATATCCGCACCAACGCGCAGCCCGGACTCGGTAATG
GCGCGCATTGCGCCCAGCGCCATCTGATCGTTGGCAACCAGCATCGCAGTGGGAACGATGCCCTCATTCA
GCATTTGCATGGTTTGTTGAAAACCGGACATGGCACTCCAGTCGCCTTCCCGTTCCGCTATCGGCTGAAT
TTGATTGCGAGTGAGATATTTATGCCAGCCAGCCAGACGCAGACGCGCCGAGACAGAACTTAATGGGCCC
GCTAACAGCGCGATTTGCTGGTGACCCAATGCGACCAGATGCTCCACGCCCAGTCGCGTACCGTCTTCAT
GGGAGAAAATAATACTGTTGATGGGTGTCTGGTCAGAGACATCAAGAAATAACGCCGGAACATTAGTGCA
GGCAGCTTCCACAGCAATGGCATCCTGGTCATCCAGCGGATAGTTAATGATCAGCCCACTGACGCGTTGC
GCGAGAAGATTGTGCACCGCCGCTTTACAGGCTTCGACGCCGCTTCGTTCTACCATCGACACCACCACGC
TGGCACCCAGTTGATCGGCGCGAGATTTAATCGCCGCGACAATTTGCGACGGCGCGTGCAGGGCCAGACT
GGAGGTGGCAACGCCAATCAGCAACGACTGTTTGCCCGCCAGTTGTTGTGCCACGCGGTTGGGAATGTAA
TTCAGCTCCGCCATCGCCGCTTCCACTTTTTCCCGCGTTTTCGCAGAAACGTGGCTGGCCTGGTTCACCA
CGCGGGAAACGGTCTGATAAGAGACACCGGCATACTCTGCGACATCGTATAACGTTACTGGTTTCACATT
CACCACCCTGAATTGACTCTCTTCCGGGCGCTATCATGCCATACCGCGAAAGGTTTTGCGCCATTCGATG
GTGTCCGGGATCTCGACGCTCTCCCTTATGCGACTCCTGCATTAGGAAATTAATACGACTCACTATAGGG
GAATTGTGAGCGGATAACAATTCCCCTGTAGAAATAATTTTGTTTAACTTTAATAAGGAGATATACCATG
GGTGGCGGACTAATAGAAGTGGAACGCCCTCTGTACGGAGTAGAGGTGTTTCCGGGTGAAACAGCCCACT
TTGAAATTGAACTTTCTGAACCTGATGTTCACGGCCAGTGGCGCCTGCGCGGACAGCCTTTGGCAGCTTC
CCCTGACTGTGAAATCATTGAGGATGGACGCCGCCATATTCTGATCCTTCATAACTGTCAGCTGGGTATG
ACAGGAGAGGTTTCCTTCCAGGCTGCTAATACCCGCTCTGCAGCCAATCTGCGCGTGCGCGAATTGGGTG
GAGCAGGACCGCCACCATATAGTGCAGCAAACGACGAAAACTACGCTTTAGCAGCGCATGGTGGCAAACA
TACCTTTAATAACGAGAATGTTAGCAAGCACACATTCAACAATGAAAATGTCAGTAAACATACCTTTAAC
AATGAAAACGTGTGTAGGCTCGGGGGAGCGGCTAGCATTGCTGTGCAAGCGCCAGCACAACATACCTTCA
ACAATGAAAACGTTTCCTATTGCATCACGGGAGATGCACTAGTTGCCCTACCCGAGGGCGAGTCGGTACG
CATCGCCGACATCGTGCCGGGTGCGCGGCCCAACAGTGACAACGCCATCGACCTGAAAGTCCTTGACCGG
CATGGCAATCCCGTGCTCGCCGACCGGCTGTTCCACTCCGGCGAGCATCCGGTGTACACGGTGCGTACGG
TCGAAGGTCTGCGTGTGACGGGCACCGCGAACCACCCGTTGTTGTGTTTGGTCGACGTCGCCGGGGTGCC
GACCCTGCTGTGGAAGCTGATCGACGAAATCAAGCCGGGCGATTACGCGGTGATTCAACGCAGCGCATTC
AGCGTCGACTGTGCAGGTTTTGCCCGCGGGAAACCCGAATTTGCGCCCACAACCTACACAGTCGGCGTCC
CTGGACTGGTGCGTTTCTTGGAAGCACACCACCGAGACCCGGACGCCCAAGCTATCGCCGACGAGCTGAC
CGACGGGCGGTTCTACTACGCGAAAGTCGCCAGTGTCACCGACGCCGGCGTGCAGCCGGTGTATAGCCTT
CGTGTCGACACGGCAGACCACGCGTTTATCACGAACGGGTTCGTCAGCCACGCTACTGGCCTCACCGGTC
TGAACTCAGGCCTCACGACAAATCCTGGTGTATCCGCTTGGCAGGTCAACACAGCTTATACTGCGGGACA
ATTGGTCACATATAACGGCAAGACGTATAAATGTTTGCAGCCCCACACCTCCTTGGCAGGATGGGAACCA
TCCAACGTTCCTGCCTTGTGGCAGCTTCAATAATTAACCTAGGCTGCTGCCACCGCTGAGCAATAACTAG
CATAACCCCTTGGGGCCTCTAAACGGGTCTTGAGGGGTTTTTTGCTGAAAGGAGGAACTATATCCGGATT
GGCGAATGGG
[124 nt withheld, positions 4001-4124]
C
[91 nt withheld, positions 4126-4216]
A
[49 nt withheld, positions 4218-4266]
CCTTTGACGTTGGAGTCCACGTTCTTT
[37 nt withheld, positions 4294-4330]
ACCCTATCTCGGTCTATTCTTTTGATTTATAAGGGATTTTGCCGATTTCGGCCTATTGGTTAAAAAATGA
GCTGATTTAACAAAAATTTAACGCGAATTTTAACAAAATATTAACGCTTACAATTTAGGTGGCACTTTTC
GGGGAAATGTGCGCGGAACCCCTATTTGTTTATTTTTCTAAATACATTCAAATATGTATCCGCTCATGAA
TTAATTCTTAGAAAAACTCATCGAGCATCAAATGAAACTGCAATTTATTCATATCAGGATTATCAATACC
ATATTTTTGAAAAAGCCGTTTCTGTAATGAAGGAGAAAACTCACCGAGGCAGTTCCATAGGATGGCAAGA
TCCTGGTATCGGTCTGCGATTCCGACTCGTCCAACATCAATACAACCTATTAATTTCCCCTCGTCAAAAA
TAAGGTTATCAAGTGAGAAATCACCATGAGTGACGACTGAATCCGGTGAGAATGGCAAAAGTTTATGCAT
TTCTTTCCAGACTTGTTCAACAGGCCAGCCATTACGCTCGTCATCAAAATCACTCGCATCAACCAAACCG
TTATTCATTCGTGATTGCGCCTGAGCGAGACGAAATACGCGATCGCTGTTAAAAGGACAATTACAAACAG
GAATCGAATGCAACCGGCGCAGGAACACTGCCAGCGCATCAACAATATTTTCACCTGAATCAGGATATTC
TTCTAATACCTGGAATGCTGTTTTCCCGGGGATCGCAGTGGTGAGTAACCATGCATCATCAGGAGTACGG
ATAAAATGCTTGATGGTCGGAAGAGGCATAAATTCCGTCAGCCAGTTTAGTCTGACCATCTCATCTGTAA
CATCATTGGCAACGCTACCTTTGCCATGTTTCAGAAACAACTCTGGCGCATCGGGCTTCCCATACAATCG
ATAGATTGTCGCACCTGATTGCCCGACATTATCGCGAGCCCATTTATACCCATATAAATCAGCATCCATG
TTGGAATTTAATCGCGGCCTAGAGCAAGACGTTTCCCGTTGAATATGGCTCATAACACCCCTTGTATTAC
TGTTTATGTAAGCAGACAGTTTTATTGTTCATGACCAAAATCCCTTAACGTGAGTTTTCGTTCCACTGAG
CGTCAGACCCCGTAGAAAAGATCAAAGGATCTTCTTGAGATCCTTTTTTTCTGCGCGTAATCTGCTGCTT
GCAAACAAAAAAACCACCGCTACCAGCGGTGGTTTGTTTGCCGGATCAAGAGCTACCAACTCTTTTTCCG
AAGGTAACTGGCTTCAGCAGAGCGCAGATACCAAATACTGTCCTTCTAGTGTAGCCGTAGTTAGGCCACC
ACTTCAAGAACTCTGTAGCACCGCCTACATACCTCGCTCTGCTAATCCTGTTACCAGTGGCTGCTGCCAG
TGGCGATAAGTCGTGTCTTACCGGGTTGGACTCAAGACGATAGTTACCGGATAAGGCGCAGCGGTCGGGC
TGAACGGGGGGTTCGTGCACACAGCCCAGCTTGGAGCGAACGACCTACACCGAACTGAGATACCTACAGC
GTGAGCTATGAGAAAGCGCCACGCTTCCCGAAGGGAGAAAGGCGGACAGGTATCCGGTAAGCGGCAGGGT
CGGAACAGGAGAGCGCACGAGGGAGCTTCCAGGGGGAAACGCCTGGTATCTTTATAGTCCTGTCGGGTTT
CGCCACCTCTGACTTGAGCGTCGATTTTTGTGATGCTCGTCAGGGGGGCGGAGCCTATGGAAAAACGCCA
GCAACGCGGCCTTTTTACGGTTCCTGGCCTTTTGCTGGCCTTTTGCTCACATGTTCTTTCCTGCGTTATC
CCCTGATTCTGTGGATAACCGTATTACCGCCTTTGAGTGAGCTGATACCGCTCGC
